Addgene plasmid #185557: pLV-GG-hUbC-EBPF2-gRNA-RBMS3
Purpose: Lentiviral backbone with EBFP2 reporter and gRNA targeting RBMS3
Depositing lab: Andrew Wilson. Depositing organization: Boston University Medical Campus. Publication: CRISPR interference interrogation of COPD GWAS genes reveals the functional significance of desmoplakin in iPSC-derived alveolar epithelial cells. Werder RB, Liu T, Abo KM, Lindstrom-Vautrin J, Villacorta-Martin C, Huang J, Hinds A, Boyer N, Bullitt E, Liesa M, Silverman EK, Kotton DN, Cho MH, Zhou X, Wilson AA. Sci Adv. 2022 Jul 15;8(28):eabo6566. doi: 10.1126/sciadv.abo6566. Epub 2022 Jul 13. PubMed 35857525.
Backbone
  Vector backbone: pLV
  Backbone size w/o insert (bp): 10451
  Total vector size (bp): 11493
  Vector type: Mammalian Expression, Lentiviral, CRISPR
  Selectable markers: EBFP2
Growth in bacteria
  Bacterial resistance: Ampicillin, 100 μg/mL
  Growth temperature: 37°C
  Growth strain: SURE2
  Copy number: High Copy
Gene/Insert
  Gene/Insert name: RBMS3 gRNAs
  gRNA/shRNA sequence: CCCCGAACACCATGTCACTC; AGCAGCAACTAAGCTGTACA; GAAGCTGATCTGCAAGGATT; TTACGAACGCTGGCAATTGA
  Species: H. sapiens (human)
  Cloning method: Unknown
  Sequencing primers: 5′ CAGCACAAAAGGAAACTCACC; GAGGGCCTATTTCCCATGATT; TCGCTATGTGTTCTGGGAAA; cctgctgaagctctagtac
Resource information
  A portion of this plasmid was derived from a plasmid made by: This plasmid was adapted from pLV GG hUbC-dsRED from Charles Gersbach lab. We modified the plasmid to express an EBFP2 reporter (pLV GG hUbC-EBFP2). We then cloned in RBMS3-targeting gRNA
Terms and licenses: Academic/Nonprofit Terms; Industry Terms: Not Available to Industry
How to cite: pLV-GG-hUbC-EBPF2-gRNA-RBMS3 was a gift from Andrew Wilson (Addgene plasmid # 185557 ; http://n2t.net/addgene:185557 ; RRID:Addgene_185557)
