[The description below was written by a language model from this plasmid's Addgene catalogue record and pLannotate feature annotations shown in this document.]
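Description:
pLV-GG-hUbC-EBPF2-gRNA-RBMS3 is an HIV-1-based lentiviral transfer plasmid that delivers four guide RNAs against human RBMS3 together with a blue fluorescent reporter. According to the record it was adapted from a Golden Gate-style multiplex gRNA vector carrying a dsRED reporter, which was first converted to EBFP2 and then loaded with the RBMS3 guides. In bacteria it replicates from a high-copy ColE1/pUC origin and is selected with ampicillin (AmpR). An f1 origin and an SV40/EM7-driven BleoR cassette also sit in the backbone, outside the viral genome.

The viral portion has a CMV enhancer/promoter fused to a truncated 5' LTR, which drives genomic RNA production in packaging cells. It is followed by the Ψ packaging signal with a gag fragment, the RRE for Rev-dependent export, cPPT/CTS, a WPRE, a truncated 3' LTR and a bGH polyadenylation signal. After a single annotated loxP site comes the gRNA array, which contains four S. pyogenes Cas9 scaffolds in alternating orientations. Mouse U6, human U6 and H1 Pol III promoters are annotated for three of them. The promoter for the fourth cassette is not annotated in the feature table. Using different promoters for the cassettes limits repeated sequence in the array. Downstream, the human UbC promoter expresses mammalian codon-optimised EBFP2, which is the listed means of identifying or sorting transduced cells.

The plasmid encodes no Cas9, so an effector must be supplied separately. The associated publication used CRISPR interference to study COPD GWAS genes in iPSC-derived alveolar epithelial cells. The full sequence record is slightly shorter than the catalogued total size. A second, roughly 5 kb sequencing result shows only backbone elements and one LTR, lacking the gRNA and EBFP2 region.
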