Features (pLannotate 1.2.2; 39 found; start..end, strand, type, name):
     31..83      -  misc_feature   bom (fragment): basis of mobility region from pBR322
    238..617     +  enhancer       CMV enhancer: human cytomegalovirus immediate early enhancer
    618..817     +  promoter       CMV promoter: human cytomegalovirus (CMV) immediate early promoter
    835..1015    +  LTR            5' LTR (truncated): truncated 5' long terminal repeat (LTR) from HIV-1
   1062..1187    +  misc_feature   HIV-1 Ψ: packaging signal of human immunodeficiency virus type 1
   1171..1534    +  CDS            HIV-1 gag (fragment): gag protein from human immunodeficiency virus 1; gag
   1680..1913    +  misc_feature   RRE: The Rev response element (RRE) of HIV-1 allows for Rev-dependent mRNA export from the nucleus to the cytoplasm.
   2290..2390    +  CDS            Rev (fragment): human immunodeficiency virus 1 (HIV-1) Rev protein; rev; enhances nuclear export of unspliced and incompletely spliced viral mRNAs
   2440..2557    +  misc_feature   cPPT/CTS: central polypurine tract and central termination sequence of HIV-1
   2602..2635    +  protein_bind   loxP: Cre-mediated recombination occurs in the 8-bp core sequence (GCATACAT). Cre recombinase
   2640..2953    +  promoter       U6 promoter: RNA polymerase III promoter for mouse U6 snRNA (Das et al., 1988)
   2976..3051    +  misc_RNA       gRNA scaffold: guide RNA scaffold for the Streptococcus pyogenes CRISPR/Cas9 system
   3081..3156    -  misc_RNA       gRNA scaffold: guide RNA scaffold for the Streptococcus pyogenes CRISPR/Cas9 system
   3186..3426    -  promoter       U6 promoter: RNA polymerase III promoter for human U6 snRNA
   3456..3670    +  promoter       H1 promoter: human H1 RNA promoter
   3700..3775    +  misc_RNA       gRNA scaffold: guide RNA scaffold for the Streptococcus pyogenes CRISPR/Cas9 system
   3805..3880    -  misc_RNA       gRNA scaffold: guide RNA scaffold for the Streptococcus pyogenes CRISPR/Cas9 system
   4177..5388    +  promoter       UbC promoter: human ubiquitin C promoter
   5399..5432    -  misc_feature   MCS (fragment): pUC18/19 multiple cloning site
   5441..6160    +  CDS            EBFP2: enhanced blue variant of GFP (Ai et al., 2007) mammalian codon-optimized
   6161..6185    +  misc_feature   MCS (fragment): pBluescript multiple cloning site
   6185..6773    +  misc_feature   WPRE: woodchuck hepatitis virus posttranscriptional regulatory element
   6710..7291    +  CDS            nef (fragment): NEF_HV1H2 - Experimental evidence at protein level: Swiss-Prot protein existence level 1. Extracellular Nef protein targets CD4(+) T-lymphocytes for apoptosis by interacting with CXCR4 surface receptors. From Human immunodeficiency virus type 1 group M subtype B (isolate HXB2) (HIV-1).
   7298..7478    +  LTR            5' LTR (truncated): truncated 5' long terminal repeat (LTR) from HIV-1
   7510..7734    +  polyA_signal   bGH poly(A) signal: bovine growth hormone polyadenylation signal
   7738..7759    +  promoter       SV40 promoter (fragment): SV40 enhancer and early promoter
   7780..8208    +  rep_origin     f1 ori (sequence partly withheld): f1 bacteriophage origin of replication; arrow indicates direction of (+) strand synthesis
   8261..8471    +  promoter       SV40 promoter: SV40 early promoter
   8527..8574    +  promoter       EM7 promoter: synthetic bacterial promoter&nbsp
   8593..8967    +  CDS            BleoR: antibiotic-binding protein; Sh ble from Streptoalloteichus hindustanus; confers resistance to bleomycin, phleomycin, and Zeocin™
   8977..9102    +  CDS            ble (fragment): BLE_KLEPN - Experimental evidence at protein level: Swiss-Prot protein existence level 1. Binding protein with a strong affinity to the bleomycin family of antibiotics. Binds to CL990; an antimitotic-antibiotic compound. From Klebsiella pneumoniae.
   9097..9218    +  polyA_signal   SV40 poly(A) signal: SV40 polyadenylation signal
   9289..9311    -  protein_bind   lac operator (fragment): The lac repressor binds to the lac operator to inhibit transcription in E. coli. This inhibition can be relieved by adding lactose or isopropyl-β-D-thiogalactopyranoside (IPTG). lac repressor encoded by lacI
   9315..9345    -  promoter       lac promoter: promoter for the E. coli lac operon
   9360..9381    -  protein_bind   CAP binding site: CAP binding activates transcription in the presence of cAMP. E. coli catabolite activator protein
   9394..9486    -  CDS            lacI (fragment): lac repressor; lacI; The lac repressor binds to the lac operator to inhibit transcription in E. coli. This inhibition can be relieved by adding lactose or isopropyl-β-D-thiogalactopyranoside (IPTG).
   9669..10257   -  rep_origin     ori: high-copy-number ColE1/pMB1/pBR322/pUC origin of replication
  10428..11288   -  CDS            AmpR: β-lactamase; bla; confers resistance to ampicillin, carbenicillin, and related antibiotics
  11289..11393   -  promoter       AmpR promoter: bla
>Addgene plasmid #185557 | pLV-GG-hUbC-EBPF2-gRNA-RBMS3 | addgene full sequence | sequence record 379115 | Addgene NGS Result
GTCGACGGATCGGGAGATCTCCCGATCCCCTATGGTGCACTCTCAGTACAATCTGCTCTGATGCCGCATA
GTTAAGCCAGTATCTGCTCCCTGCTTGTGTGTTGGAGGTCGCTGAGTAGTGCGCGAGCAAAATTTAAGCT
ACAACAAGGCAAGGCTTGACCGACAATTGCATGAAGAATCTGCTTAGGGTTAGGCGTTTTGCGCTGCTTC
GCGATGTACGGGCCAGATATACGCGTTGACATTGATTATTGACTAGTTATTAATAGTAATCAATTACGGG
GTCATTAGTTCATAGCCCATATATGGAGTTCCGCGTTACATAACTTACGGTAAATGGCCCGCCTGGCTGA
CCGCCCAACGACCCCCGCCCATTGACGTCAATAATGACGTATGTTCCCATAGTAACGCCAATAGGGACTT
TCCATTGACGTCAATGGGTGGAGTATTTACGGTAAACTGCCCACTTGGCAGTACATCAAGTGTATCATAT
GCCAAGTACGCCCCCTATTGACGTCAATGACGGTAAATGGCCCGCCTGGCATTATGCCCAGTACATGACC
TTATGGGACTTTCCTACTTGGCAGTACATCTACGTATTAGTCATCGCTATTACCATGGTGATGCGGTTTT
GGCAGTACATCAATGGGCGTGGATAGCGGTTTGACTCACGGGGATTTCCAAGTCTCCACCCCATTGACGT
CAATGGGAGTTTGTTTTGGCACCAAAATCAACGGGACTTTCCAAAATGTCGTAACAACTCCGCCCCATTG
ACGCAAATGGGCGGTAGGCGTGTACGGTGGGAGGTCTATATAAGCAGCGCGTTTTGCCTGTACTGGGTCT
CTCTGGTTAGACCAGATCTGAGCCTGGGAGCTCTCTGGCTAACTAGGGAACCCACTGCTTAAGCCTCAAT
AAAGCTTGCCTTGAGTGCTTCAAGTAGTGTGTGCCCGTCTGTTGTGTGACTCTGGTAACTAGAGATCCCT
CAGACCCTTTTAGTCAGTGTGGAAAATCTCTAGCAGTGGCGCCCGAACAGGGACTTGAAAGCGAAAGGGA
AACCAGAGGAGCTCTCTCGACGCAGGACTCGGCTTGCTGAAGCGCGCACGGCAAGAGGCGAGGGGCGGCG
ACTGGTGAGTACGCCAAAAATTTTGACTAGCGGAGGCTAGAAGGAGAGAGATGGGTGCGAGAGCGTCAGT
ATTAAGCGGGGGAGAATTAGATCGCGATGGGAAAAAATTCGGTTAAGGCCAGGGGGAAAGAAAAAATATA
AATTAAAACATATAGTATGGGCAAGCAGGGAGCTAGAACGATTCGCAGTTAATCCTGGCCTGTTAGAAAC
ATCAGAAGGCTGTAGACAAATACTGGGACAGCTACAACCATCCCTTCAGACAGGATCAGAAGAACTTAGA
TCATTATATAATACAGTAGCAACCCTCTATTGTGTGCATCAAAGGATAGAGATAAAAGACACCAAGGAAG
CTTTAGACAAGATAGAGGAAGAGCAAAACAAAAGTAAGACCACCGCACAGCAAGCGGCCGCTGATCTTCA
GACCTGGAGGAGGAGATATGAGGGACAATTGGAGAAGTGAATTATATAAATATAAAGTAGTAAAAATTGA
ACCATTAGGAGTAGCACCCACCAAGGCAAAGAGAAGAGTGGTGCAGAGAGAAAAAAGAGCAGTGGGAATA
GGAGCTTTGTTCCTTGGGTTCTTGGGAGCAGCAGGAAGCACTATGGGCGCAGCGTCAATGACGCTGACGG
TACAGGCCAGACAATTATTGTCTGGTATAGTGCAGCAGCAGAACAATTTGCTGAGGGCTATTGAGGCGCA
ACAGCATCTGTTGCAACTCACAGTCTGGGGCATCAAGCAGCTCCAGGCAAGAATCCTGGCTGTGGAAAGA
TACCTAAAGGATCAACAGCTCCTGGGGATTTGGGGTTGCTCTGGAAAACTCATTTGCACCACTGCTGTGC
CTTGGAATGCTAGTTGGAGTAATAAATCTCTGGAACAGATTTGGAATCACACGACCTGGATGGAGTGGGA
CAGAGAAATTAACAATTACACAAGCTTAATACACTCCTTAATTGAAGAATCGCAAAACCAGCAAGAAAAG
AATGAACAAGAATTATTGGAATTAGATAAATGGGCAAGTTTGTGGAATTGGTTTAACATAACAAATTGGC
TGTGGTATATAAAATTATTCATAATGATAGTAGGAGGCTTGGTAGGTTTAAGAATAGTTTTTGCTGTACT
TTCTATAGTGAATAGAGTTAGGCAGGGATATTCACCATTATCGTTTCAGACCCACCTCCCAACCCCGAGG
GGACCCGACAGGCCCGAAGGAATAGAAGAAGAAGGTGGAGAGAGAGACAGAGACAGATCCATTCGATTAG
TGAACGGATCGGCACTGCGTGCGCCAATTCTGCAGACAAATGGCAGTATTCATCCACAATTTTAAAAGAA
AAGGGGGGATTGGGGGGTACAGTGCAGGGGAAAGAATAGTAGACATAATAGCAACAGACATACAAACTAA
AGAATTACAAAAACAAATTACAAAAATTCAAAATTTTCGGGTTTATTACAGGGACAGCAGAGATCCAGTT
TGGTTAATTAAATAACTTCGTATAGCATACATTATACGAAGTTATGATAGATCCGACGCCGCCATCTCTA
GGCCCGCGCCGGCCCCCTCGCACAGACTTGTGGGAGAAGCTCGGCTACTCCCCTGCCCCGGTTAATTTGC
ATATAATATTTCCTAGTAACTATAGAGGCTTAATGTGCGATAAAAGACAGATAATCTGTTCTTTTTAATA
CTAGCTACATTTTACATGATAGGCTTGGATTTCTATAAGAGATACAAATACTAAATTATTATTTTAAAAA
ACAGCACAAAAGGAAACTCACCCTAACTGTAAAGTAATTGTGTGTTTTGAGACTATAAATATCCCTTGGA
GAAAAGCCTTGTTTGCCCCGAACACCATGTCACTCGTTTTAGAGCTAGAAATAGCAAGTTAAAATAAGGC
TAGTCCGTTATCAACTTGAAAAAGTGGCACCGAGTCGGTGCTTTTTTTGTACGCTCAGCGGAGAAAAAAA
GCACCGACTCGGTGCCACTTTTTCAAGTTGATAACGGACTAGCCTTATTTTAACTTGCTATTTCTAGCTC
TAAAACTGTACAGCTTAGTTGCTGCTCGGTGTTTCGTCCTTTCCACAAGATATATAAAGCCAAGAAATCG
AAATACTTTCAAGTTACGGTAAGCATATGATAGTCCATTTTAAAACATAATTTTAAAACTGCAAACTACC
CAAGAAATTATTACTTTCTACGTCACGTATTTTGTACTAATATCTTTGTGTTTACAGTCAAATTAATTCC
AATTATCTCTCTAACAGCCTTGTATCGTATATGCAAATATGAAGGAATCATGGGAAATAGGCCCTCTTCC
TGCCCGACCTTGGATCGATCCGCCTGAACGCTGACGTCATCAACCCGCTCCAAGGAATCGCGGGCCCAGT
GTCACTAGGCGGGAACACCCAGCGCGCGTGCGCCCTGGCAGGAAGATGGCTGTGAGGGACAGGGGAGTGG
CGCCCTGCAATATTTGCATGTCGCTATGTGTTCTGGGAAATCACCATAAACGTGAAATGTCTTTGGATTT
GGGAATCTTATAAGTTCTGTATGAGACCACTCTTTCCCATTACGAACGCTGGCAATTGAGTTTTAGAGCT
AGAAATAGCAAGTTAAAATAAGGCTAGTCCGTTATCAACTTGAAAAAGTGGCACCGAGTCGGTGCTTTTT
TTGGTCATCAGTCCGAGAAAAAAAGCACCGACTCGGTGCCACTTTTTCAAGTTGATAACGGACTAGCCTT
ATTTTAACTTGCTATTTCTAGCTCTAAAACAATCCTTGCAGATCAGCTTCCGAGGTACCCAAGCGGCGCA
CAAGCTATATAAACCTGAAGGAAGTCTCAACTTTACACTTAGGTCAAGTTGCTTATCGTACTAGAGCTTC
AGCAGGAAATTTAACTAAAATCTAATTTAACCAGCATAGCAAATATCATTTATTCCCAAAATGCTAAAGT
TTGAGATAAACGGACTTGATTTCCGGCTGTTTTGACACTATCCAGAATGCCTTGCAGATGGGTGGGGCAT
GCTAAATACTGCAGACAATTAATTAACCCGTGTCGGCTCCAGATCTGGCCTCCGCGCCGGGTTTTGGCGC
CTCCCGCGGGCGCCCCCCTCCTCACGGCGAGCGCTGCCACGTCAGACGAAGGGCGCAGCGAGCGTCCTGA
TCCTTCCGCCCGGACGCTCAGGACAGCGGCCCGCTGCTCATAAGACTCGGCCTTAGAACCCCAGTATCAG
CAGAAGGACATTTTAGGACGGGACTTGGGTGACTCTAGGGCACTGGTTTTCTTTCCAGAGAGCGGAACAG
GCGAGGAAAAGTAGTCCCTTCTCGGCGATTCTGCGGAGGGATCTCCGTGGGGCGGTGAACGCCGATGATT
ATATAAGGACGCGCCGGGTGTGGCACAGCTAGTTCCGTCGCAGCCGGGATTTGGGTCGCGGTTCTTGTTT
GTGGATCGCTGTGATCGTCACTTGGTGAGTAGCGGGCTGCTGGGCTGGCCGGGGCTTTCGTGGCCGCCGG
GCCGCTCGGTGGGACGGAAGCGTGTGGAGAGACCGCCAAGGGCTGTAGTCTGGGTCCGCGAGCAAGGTTG
CCCTGAACTGGGGGTTGGGGGGAGCGCAGCAAAATGGCGGCTGTTCCCGAGTCTTGAATGGAAGACGCTT
GTGAGGCGGGCTGTGAGGTCGTTGAAACAAGGTGGGGGGCATGGTGGGCGGCAAGAACCCAAGGTCTTGA
GGCCTTCGCTAATGCGGGAAAGCTCTTATTCGGGTGAGATGGGCTGGGGCACCATCTGGGGACCCTGACG
TGAAGTTTGTCACTGACTGGAGAACTCGGTTTGTCGTCTGTTGCGGGGGCGGCAGTTATGGCGGTGCCGT
TGGGCAGTGCACCCGTACCTTTGGGAGCGCGCGCCCTCGTCGTGTCGTGACGTCACCCGTTCTGTTGGCT
TATAATGCAGGGTGGGGCCACCTGCCGGTAGGTGTGCGGTAGGCTTTTCTCCGTCGCAGGACGCAGGGTT
CGGGCCTAGGGTAGGCTCTCCTGAATCGACAGGCGCCGGACCTCTGGTGAGGGGAGGGATAAGTGAGGCG
TCAGTTTCTTTGGTCGGTTTTATGTACCTATCTTCTTAAGTAGCTGAAGCTCCGGTTTTGAACTATGCGC
TCGGGGTTGGCGAGTGTGTTTTGTGAAGTTTTTTAGGCACCTTTTGAAATGTAATCATTTGGGTCAATAT
GTAATTTTCAGTGTTAGACTAGTAAATTGTCCGCTAAATTCTGGCCGTTTTTGGCTTTTTTGTTAGACGA
AGCTTGGGCTGCAGGTCGACTCTAGAGGATCCCCGGGTACCGGTGCCACCATGGTGAGCAAGGGCGAGGA
GCTGTTCACCGGGGTGGTGCCCATCCTGGTCGAGCTGGACGGCGACGTAAACGGCCACAAGTTCAGCGTG
AGGGGCGAGGGCGAGGGCGATGCCACCAACGGCAAGCTGACCCTGAAGTTCATCTGCACCACCGGCAAGC
TGCCCGTGCCCTGGCCCACCCTCGTGACCACCCTGAGCCACGGCGTGCAGTGCTTCGCCCGCTACCCCGA
CCACATGAAGCAGCACGACTTCTTCAAGTCCGCCATGCCCGAAGGCTACGTCCAGGAGCGCACCATCTTC
TTCAAGGACGACGGCACCTACAAGACCCGCGCCGAGGTGAAGTTCGAGGGCGACACCCTGGTGAACCGCA
TCGAGCTGAAGGGCGTCGACTTCAAGGAGGACGGCAACATCCTGGGGCACAAGCTGGAGTACAACTTCAA
CAGCCACAACATCTATATCATGGCCGTCAAGCAGAAGAACGGCATCAAGGTGAACTTCAAGATCCGCCAC
AACGTGGAGGACGGCAGCGTGCAGCTCGCCGACCACTACCAGCAGAACACCCCCATCGGCGACGGCCCCG
TGCTGCTGCCCGACAGCCACTACCTGAGCACCCAGTCCGTGCTGAGCAAAGACCCCAACGAGAAGCGCGA
TCACATGGTCCTGCTGGAGTTCCGCACCGCCGCCGGGATCACTCTCGGCATGGACGAGCTGTACAAGTAA
GAATTCGATATCAAGCTTATCGATAATCAACCTCTGGATTACAAAATTTGTGAAAGATTGACTGGTATTC
TTAACTATGTTGCTCCTTTTACGCTATGTGGATACGCTGCTTTAATGCCTTTGTATCATGCTATTGCTTC
CCGTATGGCTTTCATTTTCTCCTCCTTGTATAAATCCTGGTTGCTGTCTCTTTATGAGGAGTTGTGGCCC
GTTGTCAGGCAACGTGGCGTGGTGTGCACTGTGTTTGCTGACGCAACCCCCACTGGTTGGGGCATTGCCA
CCACCTGTCAGCTCCTTTCCGGGACTTTCGCTTTCCCCCTCCCTATTGCCACGGCGGAACTCATCGCCGC
CTGCCTTGCCCGCTGCTGGACAGGGGCTCGGCTGTTGGGCACTGACAATTCCGTGGTGTTGTCGGGGAAA
TCATCGTCCTTTCCTTGGCTGCTCGCCTGTGTTGCCACCTGGATTCTGCGCGGGACGTCCTTCTGCTACG
TCCCTTCGGCCCTCAATCCAGCGGACCTTCCTTCCCGCGGCCTGCTGCCGGCTCTGCGGCCTCTTCCGCG
TCTTCGCCTTCGCCCTCAGACGAGTCGGATCTCCCTTTGGGCCGCCTCCCCGCATCGATACCGTCGACCT
CGAGACCTAGAAAAACATGGAGCAATCACAAGTAGCAATACAGCAGCTACCAATGCTGATTGTGCCTGGC
TAGAAGCACAAGAGGAGGAGGAGGTGGGTTTTCCAGTCACACCTCAGGTACCTTTAAGACCAATGACTTA
CAAGGCAGCTGTAGATCTTAGCCACTTTTTAAAAGAAAAGGGGGGACTGGAAGGGCTAATTCACTCCCAA
CGAAGACAAGATATCCTTGATCTGTGGATCTACCACACACAAGGCTACTTCCCTGATTGGCAGAACTACA
CACCAGGGCCAGGGATCAGATATCCACTGACCTTTGGATGGTGCTACAAGCTAGTACCAGTTGAGCAAGA
GAAGGTAGAAGAAGCCAATGAAGGAGAGAACACCCGCTTGTTACACCCTGTGAGCCTGCATGGGATGGAT
GACCCGGAGAGAGAAGTATTAGAGTGGAGGTTTGACAGCCGCCTAGCATTTCATCACATGGCCCGAGAGC
TGCATCCGGACTGTACTGGGTCTCTCTGGTTAGACCAGATCTGAGCCTGGGAGCTCTCTGGCTAACTAGG
GAACCCACTGCTTAAGCCTCAATAAAGCTTGCCTTGAGTGCTTCAAGTAGTGTGTGCCCGTCTGTTGTGT
GACTCTGGTAACTAGAGATCCCTCAGACCCTTTTAGTCAGTGTGGAAAATCTCTAGCAGGGCCCGTTTAA
ACCCGCTGATCAGCCTCGACTGTGCCTTCTAGTTGCCAGCCATCTGTTGTTTGCCCCTCCCCCGTGCCTT
CCTTGACCCTGGAAGGTGCCACTCCCACTGTCCTTTCCTAATAAAATGAGGAAATTGCATCGCATTGTCT
GAGTAGGTGTCATTCTATTCTGGGGGGTGGGGTGGGGCAGGACAGCAAGGGGGAGGATTGGGAAGACAAT
AGCAGGCATGCTGGGGATGCGGTGGGCTCTATGGCTTCTGAGGCGGAAAGAACCAGCTGGGGCTCTAGGG
GGTATCCCC
[124 nt withheld, positions 7780-7903]
C
[91 nt withheld, positions 7905-7995]
A
[49 nt withheld, positions 7997-8045]
CCTTTGACGTTGGAGTCCACGTTCTTT
[37 nt withheld, positions 8073-8109]
ACCCTATCTCGGTCTATTCTTTTGATTTATAAGGGATTTTGCCGATTTCGGCCTATTGGTTAAAAAATGA
GCTGATTTAACAAAAATTTAACGCGAATTAATTCTGTGGAATGTGTGTCAGTTAGGGTGTGGAAAGTCCC
CAGGCTCCCCAGCAGGCAGAAGTATGCAAAGCATGCATCTCAATTAGTCAGCAACCATAGTCCCGCCCCT
AACTCCGCCCATCCCGCCCCTAACTCCGCCCAGTTCCGCCCATTCTCCGCCCCATGGCTGACTAATTTTT
TTTATTTATGCAGAGGCCGAGGCCGCCTCTGCCTCTGAGCTATTCCAGAAGTAGTGAGGAGGCTTTTTTG
GAGGCCTAGGCTTTTGCAAAAAGCTCCCGGGAGCTTGTATATCCATTTTCGGATCTGATCAGCACGTGTT
GACAATTAATCATCGGCATAGTATATCGGCATAGTATAATACGACAAGGTGAGGAACTAAACCATGGCCA
AGTTGACCAGTGCCGTTCCGGTGCTCACCGCGCGCGACGTCGCCGGAGCGGTCGAGTTCTGGACCGACCG
GCTCGGGTTCTCCCGGGACTTCGTGGAGGACGACTTCGCCGGTGTGGTCCGGGACGACGTGACCCTGTTC
ATCAGCGCGGTCCAGGACCAGGTGGTGCCGGACAACACCCTGGCCTGGGTGTGGGTGCGCGGCCTGGACG
AGCTGTACGCCGAGTGGTCGGAGGTCGTGTCCACGAACTTCCGGGACGCCTCCGGGCCGGCCATGACCGA
GATCGGCGAGCAGCCGTGGGGGCGGGAGTTCGCCCTGCGCGACCCGGCCGGCAACTGCGTGCACTTCGTG
GCCGAGGAGCAGGACTGACACGTGCTACGAGATTTCGATTCCACCGCCGCCTTCTATGAAAGGTTGGGCT
TCGGAATCGTTTTCCGGGACGCCGGCTGGATGATCCTCCAGCGCGGGGATCTCATGCTGGAGTTCTTCGC
CCACCCCAACTTGTTTATTGCAGCTTATAATGGTTACAAATAAAGCAATAGCATCACAAATTTCACAAAT
AAAGCATTTTTTTCACTGCATTCTAGTTGTGGTTTGTCCAAACTCATCAATGTATCTTATCATGTCTGTA
TACCGTCGACCTCTAGCTAGAGCTTGGCGTAATCATGGTCATAGCTGTTTCCTGTGTGAAATTGTTATCC
GCTCACAATTCCACACAACATACGAGCCGGAAGCATAAAGTGTAAAGCCTGGGGTGCCTAATGAGTGAGC
TAACTCACATTAATTGCGTTGCGCTCACTGCCCGCTTTCCAGTCGGGAAACCTGTCGTGCCAGCTGCATT
AATGAATCGGCCAACGCGCGGGGAGAGGCGGTTTGCGTATTGGGCGCTCTTCCGCTTCCTCGCTCACTGA
CTCGCTGCGCTCGGTCGTTCGGCTGCGGCGAGCGGTATCAGCTCACTCAAAGGCGGTAATACGGTTATCC
ACAGAATCAGGGGATAACGCAGGAAAGAACATGTGAGCAAAAGGCCAGCAAAAGGCCAGGAACCGTAAAA
AGGCCGCGTTGCTGGCGTTTTTCCATAGGCTCCGCCCCCCTGACGAGCATCACAAAAATCGACGCTCAAG
TCAGAGGTGGCGAAACCCGACAGGACTATAAAGATACCAGGCGTTTCCCCCTGGAAGCTCCCTCGTGCGC
TCTCCTGTTCCGACCCTGCCGCTTACCGGATACCTGTCCGCCTTTCTCCCTTCGGGAAGCGTGGCGCTTT
CTCATAGCTCACGCTGTAGGTATCTCAGTTCGGTGTAGGTCGTTCGCTCCAAGCTGGGCTGTGTGCACGA
ACCCCCCGTTCAGCCCGACCGCTGCGCCTTATCCGGTAACTATCGTCTTGAGTCCAACCCGGTAAGACAC
GACTTATCGCCACTGGCAGCAGCCACTGGTAACAGGATTAGCAGAGCGAGGTATGTAGGCGGTGCTACAG
AGTTCTTGAAGTGGTGGCCTAACTACGGCTACACTAGAAGAACAGTATTTGGTATCTGCGCTCTGCTGAA
GCCAGTTACCTTCGGAAAAAGAGTTGGTAGCTCTTGATCCGGCAAACAAACCACCGCTGGTAGCGGTGGT
TTTTTTGTTTGCAAGCAGCAGATTACGCGCAGAAAAAAAGGATCTCAAGAAGATCCTTTGATCTTTTCTA
CGGGGTCTGACGCTCAGTGGAACGAAAACTCACGTTAAGGGATTTTGGTCATGAGATTATCAAAAAGGAT
CTTCACCTAGATCCTTTTAAATTAAAAATGAAGTTTTAAATCAATCTAAAGTATATATGAGTAAACTTGG
TCTGACAGTTACCAATGCTTAATCAGTGAGGCACCTATCTCAGCGATCTGTCTATTTCGTTCATCCATAG
TTGCCTGACTCCCCGTCGTGTAGATAACTACGATACGGGAGGGCTTACCATCTGGCCCCAGTGCTGCAAT
GATACCGCGAGACCCACGCTCACCGGCTCCAGATTTATCAGCAATAAACCAGCCAGCCGGAAGGGCCGAG
CGCAGAAGTGGTCCTGCAACTTTATCCGCCTCCATCCAGTCTATTAATTGTTGCCGGGAAGCTAGAGTAA
GTAGTTCGCCAGTTAATAGTTTGCGCAACGTTGTTGCCATTGCTACAGGCATCGTGGTGTCACGCTCGTC
GTTTGGTATGGCTTCATTCAGCTCCGGTTCCCAACGATCAAGGCGAGTTACATGATCCCCCATGTTGTGC
AAAAAAGCGGTTAGCTCCTTCGGTCCTCCGATCGTTGTCAGAAGTAAGTTGGCCGCAGTGTTATCACTCA
TGGTTATGGCAGCACTGCATAATTCTCTTACTGTCATGCCATCCGTAAGATGCTTTTCTGTGACTGGTGA
GTACTCAACCAAGTCATTCTGAGAATAGTGTATGCGGCGACCGAGTTGCTCTTGCCCGGCGTCAATACGG
GATAATACCGCGCCACATAGCAGAACTTTAAAAGTGCTCATCATTGGAAAACGTTCTTCGGGGCGAAAAC
TCTCAAGGATCTTACCGCTGTTGAGATCCAGTTCGATGTAACCCACTCGTGCACCCAACTGATCTTCAGC
ATCTTTTACTTTCACCAGCGTTTCTGGGTGAGCAAAAACAGGAAGGCAAAATGCCGCAAAAAAGGGAATA
AGGGCGACACGGAAATGTTGAATACTCATACTCTTCCTTTTTCAATATTATTGAAGCATTTATCAGGGTT
ATTGTCTCATGAGCGGATACATATTTGAATGTATTTAGAAAAATAAACAAATAGGGGTTCCGCGCACATT
TCCCCGAAAAGTGCCACCTGAC
