Features (pLannotate 1.2.2; 19 found; start..end, strand, type, name):
    186..396     +  promoter       SV40 promoter: SV40 early promoter
    452..499     +  promoter       EM7 promoter: synthetic bacterial promoter&nbsp
    518..892     +  CDS            BleoR: antibiotic-binding protein; Sh ble from Streptoalloteichus hindustanus; confers resistance to bleomycin, phleomycin, and Zeocin™
    902..1027    +  CDS            ble (fragment): BLE_KLEPN - Experimental evidence at protein level: Swiss-Prot protein existence level 1. Binding protein with a strong affinity to the bleomycin family of antibiotics. Binds to CL990; an antimitotic-antibiotic compound. From Klebsiella pneumoniae.
   1022..1143    +  polyA_signal   SV40 poly(A) signal: SV40 polyadenylation signal
   1216..1232    -  protein_bind   lac operator: The lac repressor binds to the lac operator to inhibit transcription in E. coli. This inhibition can be relieved by adding lactose or isopropyl-β-D-thiogalactopyranoside (IPTG). lac repressor encoded by lacI
   1240..1270    -  promoter       lac promoter: promoter for the E. coli lac operon
   1285..1306    -  protein_bind   CAP binding site: CAP binding activates transcription in the presence of cAMP. E. coli catabolite activator protein
   1319..1411    -  CDS            lacI (fragment): lac repressor; lacI; The lac repressor binds to the lac operator to inhibit transcription in E. coli. This inhibition can be relieved by adding lactose or isopropyl-β-D-thiogalactopyranoside (IPTG).
   1594..2182    -  rep_origin     ori: high-copy-number ColE1/pMB1/pBR322/pUC origin of replication
   2353..3213    -  CDS            AmpR: β-lactamase; bla; confers resistance to ampicillin, carbenicillin, and related antibiotics
   3214..3318    -  promoter       AmpR promoter: bla
   3377..3429    -  misc_feature   bom (fragment): basis of mobility region from pBR322
   3584..3963    +  enhancer       CMV enhancer: human cytomegalovirus immediate early enhancer
   3964..4163    +  promoter       CMV promoter: human cytomegalovirus (CMV) immediate early promoter
   4181..4361    +  LTR            5' LTR (truncated): truncated 5' long terminal repeat (LTR) from HIV-1
   4393..4617    +  polyA_signal   bGH poly(A) signal: bovine growth hormone polyadenylation signal
   4621..4642    +  promoter       SV40 promoter (fragment): SV40 enhancer and early promoter
   4663..133     +  rep_origin     f1 ori (across the origin) (sequence partly withheld): f1 bacteriophage origin of replication; arrow indicates direction of (+) strand synthesis
>Addgene plasmid #185557 | pLV-GG-hUbC-EBPF2-gRNA-RBMS3 Sequencing Result | analyzer sequence | sequence record 363097
[34 nt withheld, positions 1-34]
ACCCTATCTCGGTCTATTCTTTTGATTTATAAGGGATTTTGCCGATTTCGGCCTATTGGTTAAAAAATGA
GCTGATTTAACAAAAATTTAACGCGAATTAATTCTGTGGAATGTGTGTCAGTTAGGGTGTGGAAAGTCCC
CAGGCTCCCCAGCAGGCAGAAGTATGCAAAGCATGCATCTCAATTAGTCAGCAACCATAGTCCCGCCCCT
AACTCCGCCCATCCCGCCCCTAACTCCGCCCAGTTCCGCCCATTCTCCGCCCCATGGCTGACTAATTTTT
TTTATTTATGCAGAGGCCGAGGCCGCCTCTGCCTCTGAGCTATTCCAGAAGTAGTGAGGAGGCTTTTTTG
GAGGCCTAGGCTTTTGCAAAAAGCTCCCGGGAGCTTGTATATCCATTTTCGGATCTGATCAGCACGTGTT
GACAATTAATCATCGGCATAGTATATCGGCATAGTATAATACGACAAGGTGAGGAACTAAACCATGGCCA
AGTTGACCAGTGCCGTTCCGGTGCTCACCGCGCGCGACGTCGCCGGAGCGGTCGAGTTCTGGACCGACCG
GCTCGGGTTCTCCCGGGACTTCGTGGAGGACGACTTCGCCGGTGTGGTCCGGGACGACGTGACCCTGTTC
ATCAGCGCGGTCCAGGACCAGGTGGTGCCGGACAACACCCTGGCCTGGGTGTGGGTGCGCGGCCTGGACG
AGCTGTACGCCGAGTGGTCGGAGGTCGTGTCCACGAACTTCCGGGACGCCTCCGGGCCGGCCATGACCGA
GATCGGCGAGCAGCCGTGGGGGCGGGAGTTCGCCCTGCGCGACCCGGCCGGCAACTGCGTGCACTTCGTG
GCCGAGGAGCAGGACTGACACGTGCTACGAGATTTCGATTCCACCGCCGCCTTCTATGAAAGGTTGGGCT
TCGGAATCGTTTTCCGGGACGCCGGCTGGATGATCCTCCAGCGCGGGGATCTCATGCTGGAGTTCTTCGC
CCACCCCAACTTGTTTATTGCAGCTTATAATGGTTACAAATAAAGCAATAGCATCACAAATTTCACAAAT
AAAGCATTTTTTTCACTGCATTCTAGTTGTGGTTTGTCCAAACTCATCAATGTATCTTATCATGTCTGTA
TACCGTCGACCTCTAGCTAGAGCTTGGCGTAATCATGGTCATAGCTGTTTCCTGTGTGAAATTGTTATCC
GCTCACAATTCCACACAACATACGAGCCGGAAGCATAAAGTGTAAAGCCTGGGGTGCCTAATGAGTGAGC
TAACTCACATTAATTGCGTTGCGCTCACTGCCCGCTTTCCAGTCGGGAAACCTGTCGTGCCAGCTGCATT
AATGAATCGGCCAACGCGCGGGGAGAGGCGGTTTGCGTATTGGGCGCTCTTCCGCTTCCTCGCTCACTGA
CTCGCTGCGCTCGGTCGTTCGGCTGCGGCGAGCGGTATCAGCTCACTCAAAGGCGGTAATACGGTTATCC
ACAGAATCAGGGGATAACGCAGGAAAGAACATGTGAGCAAAAGGCCAGCAAAAGGCCAGGAACCGTAAAA
AGGCCGCGTTGCTGGCGTTTTTCCATAGGCTCCGCCCCCCTGACGAGCATCACAAAAATCGACGCTCAAG
TCAGAGGTGGCGAAACCCGACAGGACTATAAAGATACCAGGCGTTTCCCCCTGGAAGCTCCCTCGTGCGC
TCTCCTGTTCCGACCCTGCCGCTTACCGGATACCTGTCCGCCTTTCTCCCTTCGGGAAGCGTGGCGCTTT
CTCATAGCTCACGCTGTAGGTATCTCAGTTCGGTGTAGGTCGTTCGCTCCAAGCTGGGCTGTGTGCACGA
ACCCCCCGTTCAGCCCGACCGCTGCGCCTTATCCGGTAACTATCGTCTTGAGTCCAACCCGGTAAGACAC
GACTTATCGCCACTGGCAGCAGCCACTGGTAACAGGATTAGCAGAGCGAGGTATGTAGGCGGTGCTACAG
AGTTCTTGAAGTGGTGGCCTAACTACGGCTACACTAGAAGAACAGTATTTGGTATCTGCGCTCTGCTGAA
GCCAGTTACCTTCGGAAAAAGAGTTGGTAGCTCTTGATCCGGCAAACAAACCACCGCTGGTAGCGGTGGT
TTTTTTGTTTGCAAGCAGCAGATTACGCGCAGAAAAAAAGGATCTCAAGAAGATCCTTTGATCTTTTCTA
CGGGGTCTGACGCTCAGTGGAACGAAAACTCACGTTAAGGGATTTTGGTCATGAGATTATCAAAAAGGAT
CTTCACCTAGATCCTTTTAAATTAAAAATGAAGTTTTAAATCAATCTAAAGTATATATGAGTAAACTTGG
TCTGACAGTTACCAATGCTTAATCAGTGAGGCACCTATCTCAGCGATCTGTCTATTTCGTTCATCCATAG
TTGCCTGACTCCCCGTCGTGTAGATAACTACGATACGGGAGGGCTTACCATCTGGCCCCAGTGCTGCAAT
GATACCGCGAGACCCACGCTCACCGGCTCCAGATTTATCAGCAATAAACCAGCCAGCCGGAAGGGCCGAG
CGCAGAAGTGGTCCTGCAACTTTATCCGCCTCCATCCAGTCTATTAATTGTTGCCGGGAAGCTAGAGTAA
GTAGTTCGCCAGTTAATAGTTTGCGCAACGTTGTTGCCATTGCTACAGGCATCGTGGTGTCACGCTCGTC
GTTTGGTATGGCTTCATTCAGCTCCGGTTCCCAACGATCAAGGCGAGTTACATGATCCCCCATGTTGTGC
AAAAAAGCGGTTAGCTCCTTCGGTCCTCCGATCGTTGTCAGAAGTAAGTTGGCCGCAGTGTTATCACTCA
TGGTTATGGCAGCACTGCATAATTCTCTTACTGTCATGCCATCCGTAAGATGCTTTTCTGTGACTGGTGA
GTACTCAACCAAGTCATTCTGAGAATAGTGTATGCGGCGACCGAGTTGCTCTTGCCCGGCGTCAATACGG
GATAATACCGCGCCACATAGCAGAACTTTAAAAGTGCTCATCATTGGAAAACGTTCTTCGGGGCGAAAAC
TCTCAAGGATCTTACCGCTGTTGAGATCCAGTTCGATGTAACCCACTCGTGCACCCAACTGATCTTCAGC
ATCTTTTACTTTCACCAGCGTTTCTGGGTGAGCAAAAACAGGAAGGCAAAATGCCGCAAAAAAGGGAATA
AGGGCGACACGGAAATGTTGAATACTCATACTCTTCCTTTTTCAATATTATTGAAGCATTTATCAGGGTT
ATTGTCTCATGAGCGGATACATATTTGAATGTATTTAGAAAAATAAACAAATAGGGGTTCCGCGCACATT
TCCCCGAAAAGTGCCACCTGACGTCGACGGATCGGGAGATCTCCCGATCCCCTATGGTGCACTCTCAGTA
CAATCTGCTCTGATGCCGCATAGTTAAGCCAGTATCTGCTCCCTGCTTGTGTGTTGGAGGTCGCTGAGTA
GTGCGCGAGCAAAATTTAAGCTACAACAAGGCAAGGCTTGACCGACAATTGCATGAAGAATCTGCTTAGG
GTTAGGCGTTTTGCGCTGCTTCGCGATGTACGGGCCAGATATACGCGTTGACATTGATTATTGACTAGTT
ATTAATAGTAATCAATTACGGGGTCATTAGTTCATAGCCCATATATGGAGTTCCGCGTTACATAACTTAC
GGTAAATGGCCCGCCTGGCTGACCGCCCAACGACCCCCGCCCATTGACGTCAATAATGACGTATGTTCCC
ATAGTAACGCCAATAGGGACTTTCCATTGACGTCAATGGGTGGAGTATTTACGGTAAACTGCCCACTTGG
CAGTACATCAAGTGTATCATATGCCAAGTACGCCCCCTATTGACGTCAATGACGGTAAATGGCCCGCCTG
GCATTATGCCCAGTACATGACCTTATGGGACTTTCCTACTTGGCAGTACATCTACGTATTAGTCATCGCT
ATTACCATGGTGATGCGGTTTTGGCAGTACATCAATGGGCGTGGATAGCGGTTTGACTCACGGGGATTTC
CAAGTCTCCACCCCATTGACGTCAATGGGAGTTTGTTTTGGCACCAAAATCAACGGGACTTTCCAAAATG
TCGTAACAACTCCGCCCCATTGACGCAAATGGGCGGTAGGCGTGTACGGTGGGAGGTCTATATAAGCAGC
GCGTTTTGCCTGTACTGGGTCTCTCTGGTTAGACCAGATCTGAGCCTGGGAGCTCTCTGGCTAACTAGGG
AACCCACTGCTTAAGCCTCAATAAAGCTTGCCTTGAGTGCTTCAAGTAGTGTGTGCCCGTCTGTTGTGTG
ACTCTGGTAACTAGAGATCCCTCAGACCCTTTTAGTCAGTGTGGAAAATCTCTAGCAGGGCCCGTTTAAA
CCCGCTGATCAGCCTCGACTGTGCCTTCTAGTTGCCAGCCATCTGTTGTTTGCCCCTCCCCCGTGCCTTC
CTTGACCCTGGAAGGTGCCACTCCCACTGTCCTTTCCTAATAAAATGAGGAAATTGCATCGCATTGTCTG
AGTAGGTGTCATTCTATTCTGGGGGGTGGGGTGGGGCAGGACAGCAAGGGGGAGGATTGGGAAGACAATA
GCAGGCATGCTGGGGATGCGGTGGGCTCTATGGCTTCTGAGGCGGAAAGAACCAGCTGGGGCTCTAGGGG
GTATCCCC
[124 nt withheld, positions 4663-4786]
C
[91 nt withheld, positions 4788-4878]
A
[49 nt withheld, positions 4880-4928]
CCTTTGACGTTGGAGTCCACGTTCTTT
[3 nt withheld, positions 4956-4958]
